Addgene plasmid #103512: LSB-hsa-miR-409-5p
Purpose: Used to sense miRNA activity using fluorescence based tools. hsa-miR-409-5p target in 3' UTR of of mKate. miRNA activity can be measured by the repression of mKate2 relative to EBFP2 fluorescent proteins . Plasmid is inherently unstable; please see Depositor Comments
Depositing lab: Ron Weiss. Depositing organization: Massachusetts Institute of Technology. Publication: A mixed antagonistic/synergistic miRNA repression model enables accurate predictions of multi-input miRNA sensor activity. Gam JJ, Babb J, Weiss R. Nat Commun. 2018 Jun 22;9(1):2430. doi: 10.1038/s41467-018-04575-0. PubMed 29934631.
Backbone
  Vector backbone: Low Sensor Backbone (LSB)
  Vector type: Mammalian Expression, Synthetic Biology
Growth in bacteria
  Bacterial resistance: Ampicillin and Kanamycin, 100 & 50 μg/mL
  Growth temperature: 30°C
  Growth strain: NEB Stable
  Copy number: High Copy
Gene/Insert
  Gene/Insert name: hsa-miR-409-5p target
  Species: H. sapiens (human)
  Entrez Gene: MIR409 (a.k.a. MIRN409, hsa-mir-409, mir-409)
  Promoter: EF-1a
  Cloning method: Gibson Cloning
Terms and licenses: Academic/Nonprofit Terms; Industry Terms: Not Available to Industry
Depositor comments: Please note that this plasmid is inherently unstable due to a repeating poly A element. We recommend performing a diagnostic digest on multiple colonies upon receipt. The depositors would like to note the presence of several discrepancies between the depositor sequence and physical plasmid sequence. In particular, the sequences upstream and downstream of the puromycin coding region have 10 bp insertions which do not affect the ability to perform puromycin selection. The sequences for those regions within the physical plasmids are as follows: Upstream of Puro: GAATTCGACCGCCTGTCTCAAGGTGCCACC; Downstream of Puro: GCTTTGAGACTACGCGTGAATTCACTCCTC.
How to cite: LSB-hsa-miR-409-5p was a gift from Ron Weiss (Addgene plasmid # 103512 ; http://n2t.net/addgene:103512 ; RRID:Addgene_103512)
