[The description below was written by a language model from this plasmid's Addgene catalogue record and pLannotate feature annotations shown in this document.]
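Description:
LSB-hsa-miR-409-5p is a mammalian expression and synthetic-biology plasmid built on the Low Sensor Backbone (LSB) and designed as a fluorescent sensor of microRNA activity. The depositor sequence is about 11 kb. It is maintained in E. coli through a high-copy ColE1/pUC-type origin and carries both a β-lactamase gene (ampicillin) and an aph(3')-Ia gene (kanamycin), matching the dual bacterial selection listed in the record. A puromycin N-acetyltransferase coding sequence followed by a rabbit β-globin polyadenylation signal is also present for selection in mammalian cells, although no promoter for it is annotated in the feature table.

The payload consists of two parallel transcription units, each driven by the human EF-1α core promoter with its intron A and terminated by a β-globin poly(A) signal. One expresses the red fluorescent protein mKate2 and the other the blue fluorescent protein EBFP2. Gateway attB4, attB1 and attB2 scars flank the promoters and coding sequences, reflecting modular assembly of the units. According to the record, a target site for human miR-409-5p sits in the 3' UTR of mKate; this element is not separately annotated, but would fall between the mKate2 coding sequence and its poly(A) signal. When miR-409-5p is active in transfected cells, mKate2 output is repressed while EBFP2 serves as an unregulated internal reference, so the red-to-blue ratio reports miRNA activity.

The depositor notes that the plasmid is inherently unstable because of the repeated poly(A) element. The depositor also reports small discrepancies between the deposited sequence and the physical plasmid, including 10 bp insertions flanking the puromycin gene that do not affect puromycin selection.
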