Features (pLannotate 1.2.2; 28 found; start..end, strand, type, name):
     87..675     -  rep_origin     ori: high-copy-number ColE1/pMB1/pBR322/pUC origin of replication
    846..1706    -  CDS            AmpR: β-lactamase; bla; confers resistance to ampicillin, carbenicillin, and related antibiotics
   1707..1778    -  promoter       AmpR promoter: bla
   1857..2456    +  CDS            PuroR: puromycin N-acetyltransferase; pac from Streptomyces alboniger; confers resistance to puromycin
   2461..2541    +  CDS            HBB (fragment): HBB_PONPY - Experimental evidence at transcript level: Swiss-Prot protein existence level 2. Involved in oxygen transport from the lung to the various peripheral tissues. From Pongo pygmaeus (Bornean orangutan).
   2612..2667    +  polyA_signal   β-globin poly(A) signal: rabbit β-globin polyadenylation signal (Gil and Proudfoot, 1987)
   3646..3666    +  protein_bind   attB4: mutant version of attB; core recombination site for the Gateway® BP reaction BP Clonase™
   3734..3945    +  promoter       EF-1α core promoter: core promoter for human elongation factor EF-1α
   3946..4884    +  intron         EF-1α intron A: intron upstream of the start codon of human EF-1α
   4911..4931    +  protein_bind   attB1: mutant version of attB; core recombination site for the Gateway® BP reaction BP Clonase™
   4951..5646    +  CDS            mKate2: mKate2 is a basic (constitutively fluorescent) red fluorescent protein published in 2009, derived from Entacmaea quadricolor. It is reported to be a rapidly-maturing monomer with moderate acid sensitivity.
   5666..5690    -  protein_bind   attB2: mutant version of attB; recombination site for the Gateway® BP reaction BP Clonase™
   5838..5912    +  CDS            HBB (fragment): HBB_PONPY - Experimental evidence at transcript level: Swiss-Prot protein existence level 2. Involved in oxygen transport from the lung to the various peripheral tissues. From Pongo pygmaeus (Bornean orangutan).
   5983..6038    +  polyA_signal   β-globin poly(A) signal: rabbit β-globin polyadenylation signal (Gil and Proudfoot, 1987)
   6422..6447    +  misc_feature   SA: splice acceptor site
   7119..7139    +  protein_bind   attB4: mutant version of attB; core recombination site for the Gateway® BP reaction BP Clonase™
   7207..7418    +  promoter       EF-1α core promoter: core promoter for human elongation factor EF-1α
   7419..8357    +  intron         EF-1α intron A: intron upstream of the start codon of human EF-1α
   8384..8404    +  protein_bind   attB1: mutant version of attB; core recombination site for the Gateway® BP reaction BP Clonase™
   8415..9131    +  CDS            EBFP2: EBFP2 is a basic (constitutively fluorescent) blue fluorescent protein published in 2007, derived from Aequorea victoria. It is reported to be a rapidly-maturing monomer with moderate acid sensitivity.
   9139..9163    -  protein_bind   attB2: mutant version of attB; recombination site for the Gateway® BP reaction BP Clonase™
   9167..9247    +  CDS            HBB (fragment): HBB_PONPY - Experimental evidence at transcript level: Swiss-Prot protein existence level 2. Involved in oxygen transport from the lung to the various peripheral tissues. From Pongo pygmaeus (Bornean orangutan).
   9318..9373    +  polyA_signal   β-globin poly(A) signal: rabbit β-globin polyadenylation signal (Gil and Proudfoot, 1987)
   9756..9778    -  protein_bind   lac operator (fragment): The lac repressor binds to the lac operator to inhibit transcription in E. coli. This inhibition can be relieved by adding lactose or isopropyl-β-D-thiogalactopyranoside (IPTG). lac repressor encoded by lacI
   9782..9812    -  promoter       lac promoter: promoter for the E. coli lac operon
   9827..9848    -  protein_bind   CAP binding site: CAP binding activates transcription in the presence of cAMP. E. coli catabolite activator protein
   9861..9900    -  CDS            lacI (fragment): lac repressor; lacI; The lac repressor binds to the lac operator to inhibit transcription in E. coli. This inhibition can be relieved by adding lactose or isopropyl-β-D-thiogalactopyranoside (IPTG).
  10073..10882   +  CDS            KanR: aminoglycoside phosphotransferase; aph(3')-Ia; confers resistance to kanamycin in bacteria or G418 (Geneticin®) in eukaryotes
>Addgene plasmid #103512 | LSB-hsa-miR-409-5p | depositor full sequence | sequence record 196071 | Full Sequence
AATTGAGGGGATAACGCAGGAAAGAACATGTGAGCAAAAGGCCAGCAAAAGGCCAGGAACCGTAAAAAGG
CCGCGTTGCTGGCGTTTTTCCATAGGCTCCGCCCCCCTGACGAGCATCACAAAAATCGACGCTCAAGTCA
GAGGTGGCGAAACCCGACAGGACTATAAAGATACCAGGCGTTTCCCCCTGGAAGCTCCCTCGTGCGCTCT
CCTGTTCCGACCCTGCCGCTTACCGGATACCTGTCCGCCTTTCTCCCTTCGGGAAGCGTGGCGCTTTCTC
ATAGCTCACGCTGTAGGTATCTCAGTTCGGTGTAGGTCGTTCGCTCCAAGCTGGGCTGTGTGCACGAACC
CCCCGTTCAGCCCGACCGCTGCGCCTTATCCGGTAACTATCGTCTTGAGTCCAACCCGGTAAGACACGAC
TTATCGCCACTGGCAGCAGCCACTGGTAACAGGATTAGCAGAGCGAGGTATGTAGGCGGTGCTACAGAGT
TCTTGAAGTGGTGGCCTAACTACGGCTACACTAGAAGAACAGTATTTGGTATCTGCGCTCTGCTGAAGCC
AGTTACCTTCGGAAAAAGAGTTGGTAGCTCTTGATCCGGCAAACAAACCACCGCTGGTAGCGGTGGTTTT
TTTGTTTGCAAGCAGCAGATTACGCGCAGAAAAAAAGGATCTCAAGAAGATCCTTTGATCTTTTCTACGG
GGTCTGACGCTCAGTGGAACGAAAACTCACGTTAAGGGATTTTGGTCATGAGATTATCAAAAAGGATCTT
CACCTAGATCCTTTTAAATTAAAAATGAAGTTTTAAATCAATCTAAAGTATATATGAGTAAACTTGGTCT
GACAGTTACCAATGCTTAATCAGTGAGGCACCTATCTCAGCGATCTGTCTATTTCGTTCATCCATAGTTG
CCTGACTCCCCGTCGTGTAGATAACTACGATACGGGAGGGCTTACCATCTGGCCCCAGTGCTGCAATGAT
ACCGCGAGAACCACGCTCACCGGCTCCAGATTTATCAGCAATAAACCAGCCAGCCGGAAGGGCCGAGCGC
AGAAGTGGTCCTGCAACTTTATCCGCCTCCATCCAGTCTATTAATTGTTGCCGGGAAGCTAGAGTAAGTA
GTTCGCCAGTTAATAGTTTGCGCAACGTTGTTGCCATTGCTACAGGCATCGTGGTGTCACGCTCGTCGTT
TGGTATGGCTTCATTCAGCTCCGGTTCCCAACGATCAAGGCGAGTTACATGATCCCCCATGTTGTGCAAA
AAAGCGGTTAGCTCCTTCGGTCCTCCGATCGTTGTCAGAAGTAAGTTGGCCGCAGTGTTATCACTCATGG
TTATGGCAGCACTGCATAATTCTCTTACTGTCATGCCATCCGTAAGATGCTTTTCTGTGACTGGTGAGTA
CTCAACCAAGTCATTCTGAGAATAGTGTATGCGGCGACCGAGTTGCTCTTGCCCGGCGTCAATACGGGAT
AATACCGCGCCACATAGCAGAACTTTAAAAGTGCTCATCATTGGAAAACGTTCTTCGGGGCGAAAACTCT
CAAGGATCTTACCGCTGTTGAGATCCAGTTCGATGTAACCCACTCGTGCACCCAACTGATCTTCAGCATC
TTTTACTTTCACCAGCGTTTCTGGGTGAGCAAAAACAGGAAGGCAAAATGCCGCAAAAAAGGGAATAAGG
GCGACACGGAAATGTTGAATACTCATACTCTTCCTTTTTCAATATTATTGAAGCATTTATCAGGGTTATT
GTCTCATGAGCGGATACATATTTGAATGTAGCTCCGAATTTCTCGAGGGCTTGTCGACGACGGCGGTCTC
CGTCGTCAGGATCATGAATTCGACCCGCCTGCCACCATGACCGAGTACAAGCCCACGGTGCGCCTCGCCA
CCCGCGACGACGTCCCCCGGGCCGTACGCACCCTCGCCGCCGCGTTCGCCGACTACCCCGCCACGCGCCA
CACCGTCGACCCGGACCGCCACATCGAGCGGGTCACCGAGCTGCAAGAACTCTTCCTCACGCGCGTCGGG
CTCGACATCGGCAAGGTGTGGGTCGCGGACGACGGCGCCGCGGTGGCGGTCTGGACCACGCCGGAGAGCG
TCGAAGCGGGGGCGGTGTTCGCCGAGATCGGCCCGCGCATGGCCGAGTTGAGCGGTTCCCGGCTGGCCGC
GCAGCAACAGATGGAAGGCCTCCTGGCGCCGCACCGGCCCAAGGAGCCCGCGTGGTTCCTGGCCACCGTC
GGCGTCTCGCCCGACCACCAGGGCAAGGGTCTGGGCAGCGCCGTCGTGCTCCCCGGAGTGGAGGCGGCCG
AGCGCGCCGGGGTGCCCGCCTTCCTGGAGACATCCGCGCCCCGCAACCTCCCCTTCTACGAGCGGCTCGG
CTTCACCGTCACCGCCGACGTCGAGGTGCCCGAAGGACCGCGCACCTGGTGCATGACCCGCAAGCCCGGT
GCCTGATACGCGTGAATTCACTCCTCAGGTGCAGGCTGCCTATCAGAAGGTGGTGGCTGGTGTGGCCAAT
GCCCTGGCTCACAAATACCACTGAGATCTTTTTCCCTCTGCCAAAAATTATGGGGACATCATGAAGCCCC
TTGAGCATCTGACTTCTGGCTAATAAAGGAAATTTATTTTCATTGCAATAGTGTGTTGGAATTTTTTGTG
TCTCTCACTCGGAAGGACATATGGGAGGGCAAATCATTTAAAACATCAGAATGAGTATTTGGTTTAGAGT
TTGGCAACATATGCCCATATGCTGGCTGCCATGAACAAAGGTTGGCTATAAAGAGGTCATCAGTATATGA
AACAGCCCCCTGCTGTCCATTCCTTATTCCATAGAAAAGCCTTGACTTGAGGTTAGATTTTTTTTATATT
TTGTTTTGTGTTATTTTTTTCTTTAACATCCCTAAAATTTTCCTTACATGTTTTACTAGCCAGATTTTTC
CTCCTCTCCTGACTACTCCCAGTCATAGCTGTCCCTCTTCTCTTATGGAGATCCCTCGACCTGCAGCCCA
AGCTTGAATTCTCTAGAATTACCCTGTTATCCCTATGCTTGGTTTACCGAGCTCTTATTGGTTTTCAAAC
TTCATTGACTGTGCCCAACGCGCCTGGGAGCTCACGGGGACAGCCCCCCCCCAAAGCCCCCAGGGATGTA
ATTACGTCCCTCCCCCGCTAGGGGGCAGCAGCGAGCCGCCCGGGGCTCCGCTCCGGTCCGGCGCTCCCCC
CGCATCCCCGAGCCGGCAGCGTGCGGGGACAGCCCGGGCACGGGGAAGGTGGCACGGGATCGCTTTCCTC
TGAACGCTTCTCGCTGCTCTTTGAGCCTGCAGACACCTGGGGGGATACGGGGAAAAAGCTAGGCTGAAAG
ACCGGTTCTTAGAATGACACGCGCCTGGGAGCTCACGGGGACAGCCCCCCCCCAAAGCCCCCAGGGATGT
AATTACGTCCCTCCCCCGCTAGGGGGCAGCAGCGAGCCGCCCGGGGCTCCGCTCCGGTCCGGCGCTCCCC
CCGCATCCCCGAGCCGGCAGCGTGCGGGGACAGCCCGGGCACGGGGAAGGTGGCACGGGATCGCTTTCCT
CTGAACGCTTCTCGCTGCTCTTTGAGCCTGCAGACACCTGGGGGGATACGGGGAAAAAGCTAACTTCTGA
GACGACAACTTTGTATAGAAAAGTTGGCTCCGAATTCGCCCTTGACAGCAGAGATCCAGTTTGGTTAATT
AATTGGCTCCGGTGCCCGTCAGTGGGCAGAGCGCACATCGCCCACAGTCCCCGAGAAGTTGTGGGGAGGG
GTCGGCAATTGAACCGGTGCCTAGAGAAGGTGGCGCGGGGTAAACTGGGAAAGTGATGTCGTGTACTGGC
TCCGCCTTTTTCCCGAGGGTGGGGGAGAACCGTATATAAGTGCAGTAGTCGCCGTGAACGTTCTTTTTCG
CAACGGGTTTGCCGCCAGAACACAGGTAAGTGCCGTGTGTGGTTCCCGCGGGCCTGGCCTCTTTACGGGT
TATGGCCCTTGCGTGCCTTGAATTACTTCCACCTGGCTGCAGTACGTGATTCTTGATCCCGAGCTTCGGG
TTGGAAGTGGGTGGGAGAGTTCGAGGCCTTGCGCTTAAGGAGCCCCTTCGCCTCGTGCTTGAGTTGAGGC
CTGGCCTGGGCGCTGGGGCCGCCGCGTGCGAATCTGGTGGCACCTTCGCGCCTGTCTCGCTGCTTTCGAT
AAGTCTCTAGCCATTTAAAATTTTTGATGACCTGCTGCGACGCTTTTTTTCTGGCAAGATAGTCTTGTAA
ATGCGGGCCAAGATCTGCACACTGGTATTTCGGTTTTTGGGGCCGCGGGCGGCGACGGGGCCCGTGCGTC
CCAGCGCACATGTTCGGCGAGGCGGGGCCTGCGAGCGCGGCCACCGAGAATCGGACGGGGGTAGTCTCAA
GCTGGCCGGCCTGCTCTGGTGCCTGGCCTCGCGCCGCCGTGTATCGCCCCGCCCTGGGCGGCAAGGCTGG
CCCGGTCGGCACCAGTTGCGTGAGCGGAAAGATGGCCGCTTCCCGGCCCTGCTGCAGGGAGCTCAAAATG
GAGGACGCGGCGCTCGGGAGAGCGGGCGGGTGAGTCACCCACACAAAGGAAAAGGGCCTTTCCGTCCTCA
GCCGTCGCTTCATGTGACTCCACGGAGTACCGGGCGCCGTCCAGGCACCTCGATTAGTTCTCGAGCTTTT
GGAGTACGTCGTCTTTAGGTTGGGGGGAGGGGTTTTATGCGATGGAGTTTCCCCACACTGAGTGGGTGGA
GACTGAAGTTAGGCCAGCTTGGCACTTGATGTAATTCTCCTTGGAATTTGCCCTTTTTGAGTTTGGATCT
TGGTTCATTCTCAAGCCTCAGACAGTGGTTCAAAGTTTTTTTCTTCCATTTCAGGTGTCGTGAGAAGGGC
GAATTCGACCCAAGTTTGTACAAAAAAGCAGGCTGGATCCAGGTGCCACCATGGTGAGCGAGCTGATTAA
GGAGAACATGCACATGAAGCTGTACATGGAGGGCACCGTGAACAACCACCACTTCAAGTGCACATCCGAG
GGCGAAGGCAAGCCCTACGAGGGCACCCAGACCATGAGAATCAAGGCGGTCGAGGGCGGCCCTCTCCCCT
TCGCCTTCGACATCCTGGCTACCAGCTTCATGTACGGCAGCAAAACCTTCATCAACCACACCCAGGGCAT
CCCCGACTTCTTTAAGCAGTCCTTCCCCGAGGGCTTCACATGGGAGAGAGTCACCACATACGAAGATGGG
GGCGTGCTGACCGCTACCCAGGACACCAGCCTCCAGGACGGCTGCCTCATCTACAACGTCAAGATCAGAG
GGGTGAACTTCCCATCCAACGGCCCTGTGATGCAGAAGAAAACACTCGGCTGGGAGGCCTCCACCGAGAC
ACTGTACCCCGCTGACGGCGGCCTGGAAGGCAGAGCCGACATGGCCCTGAAGCTCGTGGGCGGGGGCCAC
CTGATCTGCAACCTTAAGACCACATACAGATCCAAGAAACCCGCTAAGAACCTCAAGATGCCCGGCGTCT
ACTATGTGGACAGGAGACTGGAAAGAATCAAGGAGGCCGACAAAGAGACATACGTCGAGCAGCACGAGGT
GGCTGTGGCCAGATACTGCGACCTCCCTAGCAAACTGGGGCACAAACTTAATTGAGAATTCTACCACCCA
GCTTTCTTGTACAAAGTGGTACGTCTCAAGACCAGAGGTCTCTGCTTCACACCGCATGCAAAGTTGCTCG
GGTAACCTATGCAAAGTTGCTCGGGTAACCTATGCAAAGTTGCTCGGGTAACCTATGCAAAGTTGCTCGG
GTAACCTCAACCAGAAGAGACCTGTGCTTCACTCCTCAGGTGCAGGCTGCCTATCAGAAGGTGGTGGCTG
GTGTGGCCAATGCCCTGGCTCACAAATACCACTGAGATCTTTTTCCCTCTGCCAAAAATTATGGGGACAT
CATGAAGCCCCTTGAGCATCTGACTTCTGGCTAATAAAGGAAATTTATTTTCATTGCAATAGTGTGTTGG
AATTTTTTGTGTCTCTCACTCGGAAGGACATATGGGAGGGCAAATCATTTAAAACATCAGAATGAGTATT
TGGTTTAGAGTTTGGCAACATATGCCCATATGCTGGCTGCCATGAACAAAGGTTGGCTATAAAGAGGTCA
TCAGTATATGAAACAGCCCCCTGCTGTCCATTCCTTATTCCATAGAAAAGCCTTGACTTGAGGTTAGATT
TTTTTTATATTTTGTTTTGTGTTATTTTTTTCTTTAACATCCCTAAAATTTTCCTTACATGTTTTACTAG
CCAGATTTTTCCTCCTCTCCTGACTACTCCCAGTCATAGCTGTCCCTCTTCTCTTATGGAGATCCCGAGC
GGTGCGTTTTTATGCTTGTAGTATTGTATAATGTTTTTAAGATCCAAGCTTCTGACCTCTTCTCTTCCTC
CCACAGGGCCTCGAGACAATTGCATCGATGGTACCAGTGAAAGTCTGCAATGAATTCGAGTTGGCGCGCC
TGTCATTCTAAATCTCTCTTTCAGCCTAAAGCTTTTTCCCCGTATCCCCCCAGGTGTCTGCAGGCTCAAA
GAGCAGCGAGAAGCGTTCAGAGGAAAGCGATCCCGTGCCACCTTCCCCGTGCCCGGGCTGTCCCCGCACG
CTGCCGGCTCGGGGATGCGGGGGGAGCGCCGGACCGGAGCGGAGCCCCGGGCGGCTCGCTGCTGCCCCCT
AGCGGGGGAGGGACGTAATTACATCCCTGGGGGCTTTGGGAGGGGGCTGTCCCCGTGAGCTCCCAGGCGC
GCCTGTCATTCTAAATCTCTCTTTCAGCCTAAAGCTTTTTCCCCGTATCCCCCCAGGTGTCTGCAGGCTC
AAAGAGCAGCGAGAAGCGTTCAGAGGAAAGCGATCCCGTGCCACCTTCCCCGTGCCCGGGCTGTCCCCGC
ACGCTGCCGGCTCGGGGATGCGGGGGGAGCGCCGGACCGGAGCGGAGCCCCGGGCGGCTCGCTGCTGCCC
CCTAGCGGGGGAGGGACGTAATTACATCCCTGGGGGCTTTGGGGGGGGGCTGTCCCCGTGAGCTCCCAGG
CGCGCCAACTCGGTACCGTATCGATGTCGACGTTAACGCTAGTGATATCAACTTTGTATAGAAAAGTTGG
CTCCGAATTCGCCCTTGACAGCAGAGATCCAGTTTGGTTAATTAATTGGCTCCGGTGCCCGTCAGTGGGC
AGAGCGCACATCGCCCACAGTCCCCGAGAAGTTGTGGGGAGGGGTCGGCAATTGAACCGGTGCCTAGAGA
AGGTGGCGCGGGGTAAACTGGGAAAGTGATGTCGTGTACTGGCTCCGCCTTTTTCCCGAGGGTGGGGGAG
AACCGTATATAAGTGCAGTAGTCGCCGTGAACGTTCTTTTTCGCAACGGGTTTGCCGCCAGAACACAGGT
AAGTGCCGTGTGTGGTTCCCGCGGGCCTGGCCTCTTTACGGGTTATGGCCCTTGCGTGCCTTGAATTACT
TCCACCTGGCTGCAGTACGTGATTCTTGATCCCGAGCTTCGGGTTGGAAGTGGGTGGGAGAGTTCGAGGC
CTTGCGCTTAAGGAGCCCCTTCGCCTCGTGCTTGAGTTGAGGCCTGGCCTGGGCGCTGGGGCCGCCGCGT
GCGAATCTGGTGGCACCTTCGCGCCTGTCTCGCTGCTTTCGATAAGTCTCTAGCCATTTAAAATTTTTGA
TGACCTGCTGCGACGCTTTTTTTCTGGCAAGATAGTCTTGTAAATGCGGGCCAAGATCTGCACACTGGTA
TTTCGGTTTTTGGGGCCGCGGGCGGCGACGGGGCCCGTGCGTCCCAGCGCACATGTTCGGCGAGGCGGGG
CCTGCGAGCGCGGCCACCGAGAATCGGACGGGGGTAGTCTCAAGCTGGCCGGCCTGCTCTGGTGCCTGGC
CTCGCGCCGCCGTGTATCGCCCCGCCCTGGGCGGCAAGGCTGGCCCGGTCGGCACCAGTTGCGTGAGCGG
AAAGATGGCCGCTTCCCGGCCCTGCTGCAGGGAGCTCAAAATGGAGGACGCGGCGCTCGGGAGAGCGGGC
GGGTGAGTCACCCACACAAAGGAAAAGGGCCTTTCCGTCCTCAGCCGTCGCTTCATGTGACTCCACGGAG
TACCGGGCGCCGTCCAGGCACCTCGATTAGTTCTCGAGCTTTTGGAGTACGTCGTCTTTAGGTTGGGGGG
AGGGGTTTTATGCGATGGAGTTTCCCCACACTGAGTGGGTGGAGACTGAAGTTAGGCCAGCTTGGCACTT
GATGTAATTCTCCTTGGAATTTGCCCTTTTTGAGTTTGGATCTTGGTTCATTCTCAAGCCTCAGACAGTG
GTTCAAAGTTTTTTTCTTCCATTTCAGGTGTCGTGAGAAGGGCGAATTCGACCCAAGTTTGTACAAAAAA
GCAGGCTCGCCACCATGGTGAGCAAGGGCGAGGAGCTGTTCACCGGGGTGGTGCCCATCCTGGTCGAGCT
GGACGGCGACGTAAACGGCCACAAGTTCAGCGTGAGGGGCGAGGGCGAGGGCGATGCCACCAACGGCAAG
CTGACCCTGAAGTTCATCTGCACCACCGGCAAGCTGCCCGTGCCCTGGCCCACCCTCGTGACCACCCTGA
GCCACGGCGTGCAGTGCTTCGCCCGCTACCCCGACCACATGAAGCAGCACGACTTCTTCAAGTCCGCCAT
GCCCGAAGGCTACGTCCAGGAGCGCACCATCTTCTTCAAGGACGACGGCACCTACAAGACCCGCGCCGAG
GTGAAGTTCGAGGGCGACACCCTAGTGAACCGCATCGAGCTGAAGGGCGTCGACTTCAAGGAGGACGGCA
ACATCCTGGGGCACAAGCTGGAGTACAACTTCAACAGCCACAACATCTATATCATGGCCGTCAAGCAGAA
GAACGGCATCAAGGTGAACTTCAAGATCCGCCACAACGTGGAGGACGGCAGCGTGCAGCTCGCCGACCAC
TACCAGCAGAACACCCCCATCGGCGACGGCCCCGTGCTGCTGCCCGACAGCCACTACCTGAGCACCCAGT
CCGTGCTGAGCAAAGACCCCAACGAGAAGCGCGATCACATGGTCCTGCTGGAGTTCCGCACCGCCGCCGG
GATCACTCTCGGCATGGACGAGCTGTACAAGTAATACCACCCAGCTTTCTTGTACAAAGTGGTACGCGTG
AATTCACTCCTCAGGTGCAGGCTGCCTATCAGAAGGTGGTGGCTGGTGTGGCCAATGCCCTGGCTCACAA
ATACCACTGAGATCTTTTTCCCTCTGCCAAAAATTATGGGGACATCATGAAGCCCCTTGAGCATCTGACT
TCTGGCTAATAAAGGAAATTTATTTTCATTGCAATAGTGTGTTGGAATTTTTTGTGTCTCTCACTCGGAA
GGACATATGGGAGGGCAAATCATTTAAAACATCAGAATGAGTATTTGGTTTAGAGTTTGGCAACATATGC
CCATATGCTGGCTGCCATGAACAAAGGTTGGCTATAAAGAGGTCATCAGTATATGAAACAGCCCCCTGCT
GTCCATTCCTTATTCCATAGAAAAGCCTTGACTTGAGGTTAGATTTTTTTTATATTTTGTTTTGTGTTAT
TTTTTTCTTTAACATCCCTAAAATTTTCCTTACATGTTTTACTAGCCAGATTTTTCCTCCTCTCCTGACT
ACTCCCAGTCATAGCTGTCCCTCTTCTCTTATGGAGATCCCTCGACCTGCAGCCCAAGCTTGGCGTAATC
ATGGTCATAGCTGTTTCCTGTGTGAAATTGTTATCCGCTCACAATTCCACACAACATACGAGCCGGAAGC
ATAAAGTGTAAAGCCTGGGGTGCCTAATGAGTGAGCTAACTCACATTAATTGCGTTGCGCTCACTGCCCG
CTTTCCAGTCGGGAAACCTGTCGTGCCAGCGGATCGACAGTACTAAGCTTGGTCTAATACCCAATCTCTC
GTCTTATCCAGATGTTTTATACGCCTCTGGCCCGTGTCTCAAAATCTCTGATGTTACATTGCACAAGATA
AAATAATATCATCATGAACAATAAAACTGTCTGCTTACATAAACAGTAATACAAGGGGTGTTATGAGCCA
TATTCAACGGGAAACGTCGAGGCCGCGATTAAATTCCAACATGGATGCTGATTTATATGGGTATAAATGG
GCTCGCGATAATGTCGGGCAATCAGGTGCGACAATCTATCGCTTGTATGGGAAGCCCGATGCGCCAGAGT
TGTTTCTGAAACATGGCAAAGGTAGCGTTGCCAATGATGTTACAGATGAGATGGTCAGACTAAACTGGCT
GACGGAATTTATGCCTCTTCCGACCATCAAGCATTTTATCCGTACTCCTGATGATGCATGGTTACTCACC
ACTGCGATCCCCGGAAAAACAGCATTCCAGGTATTAGAAGAATATCCTGATTCAGGTGAAAATATTGTTG
ATGCGCTGGCAGTGTTCCTGCGCCGGTTGCATTCGATTCCTGTTTGTAATTGTCCTTTTAACAGCGATCG
CGTATTTCGTCTCGCTCAGGCGCAATCACGAATGAATAACGGTTTGGTTGATGCGAGTGATTTTGATGAC
GAGCGTAATGGCTGGCCTGTTGAACAAGTCTGGAAAGAAATGCATAAACTTTTGCCATTCTCACCGGATT
CAGTCGTCACTCATGGTGATTTCTCACTTGATAACCTTATTTTTGACGAGGGGAAATTAATAGGTTGTAT
TGATGTTGGACGAGTCGGAATCGCAGACCGATACCAGGATCTTGCCATCCTATGGAACTGCCTCGGTGAG
TTTTCTCCTTCATTACAGAAACGGCTTTTTCAAAAATATGGTATTGATAATCCTGATATGAATAAATTGC
AGTTTCATTTGATGCTCGATGAGTTTTTCTAATCAGAATTGGTTAATTGGTTGTAACACTGGCAGAGCAT
TACGCTGACTTGACGGGACGGCGCAAGCTCATGACCAAAATCCCTTAACGTGAGTTACGCGTCGTTCCAC
TGAGCGTCAGAGGTATCACTAGTATTACAGAGGTAAGTTATAACAGTCGCCTAACCC
