>Addgene plasmid #103512 | LSB-hsa-miR-409-5p | depositor partial sequence | sequence record 196072 | hsa-miR-409-5p target
ATGCAAAGTTGCTCGGGTAACCT
