>Addgene plasmid #103512 | LSB-hsa-miR-409-5p | addgene partial sequence | sequence record 271901 | mKate2-F 5'-ACCCGCTAAGAACCTCAAGA-3'
CAAGGAGGCCGACAAAGAGACATACGTCGAGCAGCACGAGGTGGCTGTGGCCAGATACTGCGACCTCCCT
AGCAAACTGGGGCACAAACTTAATTGAGAATTCTACCACCCAGCTTTCTTGTACAAAGTGGTACGTCTCA
AGACCAGAGGTCTCTGCTTCACACCGCATGCAAAGTTGCTCGGGTAACCTATGCAAAGTTGCTCGGGTAA
CCTATGCAAAGTTGCTCGGGTAACCTATGCAAAGTTGCTCGGGTAACCTCAACCAGAAGAGACCTGTGCT
TCACTCCTCAGGTGCAGGCTGCCTATCAGAAGGTGGTGGCTGGTGTGGCCAATGCCCTGGCTCACAAATA
CCACTGAGATCTTTTTCCCTCTGCCAAAAATTATGGGGACATCATGAAGCCCCTTGAGCATCTGACTTCT
GGCTAATAAAGGAAATTTATTTTCATTGCAATAGTGTGTTGGAATTTTTTGTGTCTCTCACTCGGAAGGA
CATATGGGAGGGCAAATCATTTAAAACATCAGAATGAGTATTTGGTTTAGAGTTTGG
